>Addgene plasmid #59257 | pLV-Enh eGFP Reporter-muKC2-X33 | depositor partial sequence | sequence record 93542 | pLV-Enh eGFP Reporter-muKC2-X33 sequence 1113 bps
GGCCATGGCAATATGATTTTATTTTGACTGATAGTGACCTGTTCGTTGCAACAAATTGATGAGCAATGCT
TTTTTATAATGCCAACTTTGTACAAAAAAGCAGGCTTTGATGTGGACTGTGCCTACCTGCGCAAGTCAGA
TCTGGAGGCCAACGCAGAGGCACTGACCCAGGAGACCGACTTCCTGAGGAGAATGTATGACGAGGTGAGG
GCAGCAGCCAGGTGGAAGTCTAAGGAGTAGTCTGTAGACAGTCATTCCATGACTGTGAAGTCCTGTGTGG
ACCAGGGCAGGTCTGAGAGGTTGGCAGAGATGTGTGGGGTTAGGCTGAGCCTTCAAGAAGTTTTTGACTG
CTGTCTCCCTCCTCCTGCAGGAGACCCGCATCCTCCATTCCCACATCTCAGACACCTCCATCGTCGTCAA
GATGGACAACAGCCGGGACCTGAACATGGACTGTGTCGTGGCTGAGATCAAGGCTCAGTATGATGACATT
GCCAGCCGCAGCCGTGCTGAGGCTGAGTCCTGGTACCGCACCAAGGTGAGAGGCCAGGACATCTGTCCTT
AGATGAGACAGTGGGAAGGACTCCGGGATCTATTGGAAAGGGCTTCTTGCATACCAAGAATCACCAGAAG
ATTGCACACAGCTCTAGGCTGAGGAGGCAGCCCAGCCTGACCACTGTGCATCTTGCACATCCATTGTGCT
CACTGGGTTGATGTCACATCCTGGGCCTCACGGGCATCTCTGCTTTCCCAACCCCTAGTGTGAGGAGATA
AAGGGCCACAGTGATCCGGCATGGGAGAGACTCTGCGCCGCACCAGAGAGGAGATCAAATGAGCTGAACA
GAATGATCCAGAGGCTGACTGCTGAGATCGAGATTGCCAAGTGCCAGGTATGTAAGGTTCAGCTGCTCTG
GGACCAGAGAGGCTGGATGGTCTACTCAGTGGCCACACAGCCAGCATGGTGTCCTGCTTGGAGTTTACCA
TTTAGTCTTCCCACCTATTTTGCACAGGCTGGGTTTTCCTGATCATGCTTCACTCAGGCTGACCCATGTG
AACAAGGCAAGAGGCTGCTTCTTACATGGTCCTGACGTGCTGGGAAGAATGCGTATACCATTG
