>Addgene plasmid #59257 | pLV-Enh eGFP Reporter-muKC2-X33 | addgene partial sequence | sequence record 95499 | pRRL5primeMCS-F 5'-tgaacggatctcgacggtat-3'
CAGGGGAAAGAATAGTAGACATAATAGCAACAGACATACAAACTAAAGAATTACAAAAACAAATTACAAA
AATTCAAAATTTTATCGATCACGAGACTAGCCTCGAGAAGCTTGATATCGAATTCCATCACAAGTTTGTA
CAAAAAAGCAGGCTTTGATGTGGACTGTGCCTACCTGCGCAAGTCAGATCTGGAGGCCAACGCAGAGGCA
CTGACCCAGGAGACCGACTTCCTGAGGAGAATGTATGACGAGGTGAGGGCAGCAGCCAGGTGGAAGTCTA
AGGAGTAGTCTGTAGACAGTCATTCCATGACTGTGAAGTCCTGTGTGGACCAGGGCAGGTCTGAGAGGTT
GGCAGAGATGTGTGGGGTTAGGCTGAGCCTTCAAGAAGTTTTTGACTGCTGTCTCCCTCCTCCTGCAGGA
GACCCGCATCCTCCATTCCCACATCTCAGACACCTCCATCGTCGTCAAGATGGACAACAGCCGGGACCTG
AACATGGACTGTGTCGTGGCTGAGATCAAGGCTCAGTATGATGACATTGCCAGCCGCAGCCGTGCTGAGG
CTGAGTCCTGGTACCGCACCAAGGTGAGAGGCCAGGACATCTGTCCTTAGATGAGACAGTGGGAAGGACT
CCGGGATCTATTGGAAAGGGCTTCTTGCATACCAAGAATCACCAGAAGATTGCACACAGCTCTAGGCTGA
GGAGGCAG
