>Addgene plasmid #59257 | pLV-Enh eGFP Reporter-muKC2-X33 | addgene partial sequence | sequence record 95501 | EGFP-N 5'-CGTCGCCGTCCAGCTCGACCAG-3'
TTGCTCACCATGGTGGCGACCGGTGCGCTCCGCGGCGTGGATGCTCCGGGGAAAGTTGCGCTCCGCGGCA
GGGATGCTCCTGGGAAGGTTGCGCTCCGCGGCAGGGATGCTCTGGGGAAGGCTGGTCCTGGCCGAGGATC
GGGAACGCGCCGCTCGCTCTGCTTCTCTTGTCTTCGCTTGTCTCTGGATGGAACCAGATTTGGTTCTGAG
TAGCTGTCAGCGTCTGGTGACCTGCTCGCCGCCCTGCGCCTTTAAGGAGTCTTCACCGGCCCCGCCCACT
CTCCGCTGGGCCAATCAGCGAGCCGGAGGAGGCCTTGGGGCCAGGAATCTTCCAGCAGTTTCGCGTCTGG
TGGAGCTTCCCCGCCTCCCTTGAGTAATCGGAGTTGTGGGTTCCGCCCTTGTCCAGAACTCTCCAGAGGT
TTCTGGGGTTCACTGGAGAGTACGGATTCCTGAGGGGGAGGGTGTGGGGAAGTGCTGGTGCTACTAGTGA
CACTGTTGCTATGGCGACGCATTACTAAGGCCTGTGTGGAATGGACAAGAAAGATCACCTCTAGCTCGGT
GTTGTGTACAGTTTGTTGTGATTTGTGGGGTTTCGCCAACTCGCACAGTTCTGAATATGGGGGTTAAAGG
CTAAAACTTAAGGGCTAAAACTTCTCCCCGCCAAGTTTA
