[The description below was written by a language model from this plasmid's Addgene catalogue record.]
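Description:
pLV-Enh eGFP Reporter-muKC2-X33 is a lentiviral enhancer-reporter plasmid of about 9.2 kb, built on the Brachyury-eGFP lentiviral backbone. In the parental vector the Brachyury promoter was removed and replaced with the mouse Hsp68 minimal promoter, taken from an Hsp68-lacZ Gateway enhancer-assay plasmid. The plasmid is maintained in bacteria at high copy under ampicillin selection, in a recombination-deficient strain of the kind commonly used to keep lentiviral repeat sequences stable. The record includes no feature table, so the individual lentiviral elements (LTRs, packaging signal and so on), the bacterial origin and any mammalian selection marker are not itemised.

The insert is a 1,271 bp mouse genomic fragment named Krt81-ex4-7, spanning exons 4 to 7 of Krt81 within the type II keratin cluster on chromosome 15. It was identified as a candidate enhancer lying in an exonic region and was introduced by Gateway recombination. The depositor notes that the final plasmid therefore carries attB sites flanking the fragment, not the attR sites that the plasmid map suggests.

The design follows standard enhancer-assay logic. A minimal promoter such as Hsp68 drives little transcription by itself, so eGFP expression depends on the activity of the linked test fragment in a given cellular context. Packaging the construct into lentivirus allows the reporter to be delivered and integrated into a range of cell types. GFP fluorescence can then be used to compare the enhancer activity of this keratin-cluster element across those cell types.
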