Addgene plasmid #59257: pLV-Enh eGFP Reporter-muKC2-X33
Purpose: Lentiviral GFP reporter for testing enhancer activity in different cell types. Insert is an enhancer identified in the exonic region of the keratin type II cluster.
Depositing lab: Benjamin Yu. Depositing organization: University of California, San Diego (UCSD).
Backbone
  Vector backbone: Brachyury-eGFP
  Backbone size w/o insert (bp): 7967
  Total vector size (bp): 9238
  Modifications to backbone: Original vector is Brachyury-eGFP (Kita-Matsuo et al. 2009) with the Brachyury promoter cloned out and replaced with the minimal Hsp68 promoter from the Hsp68-lacZ-Gateway plasmid (Pennacchio et al. 2006)
  Vector type: Lentiviral
Growth in bacteria
  Bacterial resistance: Ampicillin, 100 μg/mL
  Growth temperature: 37°C
  Growth strain: Stbl3
  Copy number: High Copy
Gene/Insert
  Gene/Insert name: Krt81-ex4-7 (alt name: mm9 chr15:101290554-101291824)
  Species: M. musculus (mouse)
  Insert size (bp): 1271
  Promoter: Mu Hsp68 minimal promoter
  Cloning method: Gateway Cloning
  Sequencing primers: 5′ GATGTGGACTGTGCCTACCT; 3′ CTCTGTTCCTCGCCCTCC
Terms and licenses: Academic/Nonprofit Terms; Industry Terms: Not Available to Industry
Depositor comments: Please note that the final plasmid sequence is post-Gateway recombination. The plasmid contains attB sites (not attR sites as the map implies).
How to cite: pLV-Enh eGFP Reporter-muKC2-X33 was a gift from Benjamin Yu (Addgene plasmid # 59257 ; http://n2t.net/addgene:59257 ; RRID:Addgene_59257)
